Addgene plasmid #128739: pGST-TEV-yVms1(1-417,delta(38-69))
Purpose: Bacterial overexpression and crystallization
Depositing lab: Chris Hill. Depositing organization: University of Utah. Publication: Sterol Oxidation Mediates Stress-Responsive Vms1 Translocation to Mitochondria. Nielson JR, Fredrickson EK, Waller TC, Rendon OZ, Schubert HL, Lin Z, Hill CP, Rutter J. Mol Cell. 2017 Nov 16;68(4):673-685.e6. doi: 10.1016/j.molcel.2017.10.022. PubMed 29149595.
Backbone
  Vector backbone: pGST parallel
  Backbone size w/o insert (bp): 4866
  Total vector size (bp): 6127
  Vector type: Bacterial Expression
Growth in bacteria
  Bacterial resistance: Ampicillin, 100 μg/mL
  Growth temperature: 37°C
  Growth strain: DH5alpha
  Copy number: High Copy
Gene/Insert
  Gene/Insert name: Vms1 (VCP/Cdc48-associated mitochondria stress-responsive 1) (alt name: YDR049W)
  Species: S. cerevisiae (budding yeast)
  Insert size (bp): 1161
  Mutation: residues 1-417 with deletion of 38-69
  Entrez Gene: VMS1 (a.k.a. YDR049W)
  Promoter: T7
  Tag / fusion protein: GST (N terminal on insert)
  Cloning method: Restriction Enzyme; 5′ cloning site Nco1 (not destroyed); 3′ cloning site Xho1 (not destroyed)
  Sequencing primers: 5′ ctttgcagggctggc
Terms and licenses: Academic/Nonprofit Terms; Industry Terms: Not Available to Industry
Depositor comments: Please note: Plasmid contains an A147V mutation in Vms1. This mutation is not known to affect plasmid function.
How to cite: pGST-TEV-yVms1(1-417,delta(38-69)) was a gift from Chris Hill (Addgene plasmid # 128739 ; http://n2t.net/addgene:128739 ; RRID:Addgene_128739)
