[The description below was written by a language model from this plasmid's Addgene catalogue record and pLannotate feature annotations shown in this document.]
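Description:
pGST-TEV-yVms1(1-417,delta(38-69)) is a 6,127 bp bacterial expression plasmid built on the pGST parallel backbone for overproducing a truncated form of the budding yeast protein Vms1 (VCP/Cdc48-associated mitochondrial stress-responsive 1, YDR049W) in E. coli. It replicates from a high-copy ColE1/pUC-type origin and is selected with ampicillin through the bla β-lactamase gene. The plasmid also carries its own lacI repressor gene, along with backbone remnants such as a lacZα fragment and partial rop and bom sequences.

The expression cassette encodes an N-terminal Schistosoma japonicum glutathione S-transferase (GST), followed by a TEV protease recognition site and then the Vms1 fragment, which was cloned between NcoI and XhoI sites that remain intact. The insert covers residues 1–417 with an internal deletion of residues 38–69. The depositor notes an additional A147V substitution that is not known to affect function. GST allows affinity capture on glutathione resin, and TEV cleavage can then release the Vms1 fragment from the tag.

The catalogue entry lists the promoter as T7, but the annotated full sequence shows a tac promoter and lac operator immediately upstream of GST and no T7 promoter. On the sequence evidence, expression appears to be tac-driven, repressed by the plasmid-encoded LacI and inducible with IPTG.

The stated purpose is bacterial overexpression and crystallization, so the truncation and internal deletion were presumably chosen to give a fragment suited to structural work, although the record does not explain the design. The plasmid is associated with a study of stress-responsive Vms1 translocation to mitochondria.
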