Features (pLannotate 1.2.2; 18 found; start..end, strand, type, name):
    183..211     +  promoter       tac promoter: strong E. coli promoter; hybrid between the trp and lac UV5 promoters
    219..235     +  protein_bind   lac operator: The lac repressor binds to the lac operator to inhibit transcription in E. coli. This inhibition can be relieved by adding lactose or isopropyl-β-D-thiogalactopyranoside (IPTG). lac repressor encoded by lacI
    258..911     +  CDS            GST26_SCHJA: Experimental evidence at protein level: Swiss-Prot protein existence level 1. GST isoenzymes appear to play a central role in the parasite detoxification system. Other functions are also suspected including a role in increasing the solubility of haematin in the parasite gut. From Schistosoma japonicum (Blood fluke).
    924..944     +  CDS            TEV site: tobacco etch virus (TEV) protease recognition and cleavage site
    954..2108    +  CDS            VMS1 (fragment): VMS1_YEAST - Experimental evidence at protein level: Swiss-Prot protein existence level 1. Involved in the endoplasmic reticulum (ER)-associated degradation (ERAD) pathway. Component of an evolutionarily conserved system for ubiquitin-mediated mitochondria-associated protein degradation (MAD), which is necessary to maintain mitochondrial, cellular, and organismal viability. From Saccharomyces cerevisiae (strain ATCC 204508 / S288c) (Baker's yeast).
   2144..2183    +  CDS            rop (fragment): Rop protein, which maintains plasmids at low copy number; rop
   2285..2325    +  misc_feature   bom (fragment): basis of mobility region from pBR322
   2430..2534    +  promoter       AmpR promoter: bla
   2535..3395    +  CDS            AmpR: β-lactamase; bla; confers resistance to ampicillin, carbenicillin, and related antibiotics
   3566..4154    +  rep_origin     ori: high-copy-number ColE1/pMB1/pBR322/pUC origin of replication
   4340..4391    -  misc_feature   bom (fragment): basis of mobility region from pBR322
   4398..4475    +  promoter       lacI promoter: lacI
   4476..5558    +  CDS            lacI: lac repressor; lacI; The lac repressor binds to the lac operator to inhibit transcription in E. coli. This inhibition can be relieved by adding lactose or isopropyl-β-D-thiogalactopyranoside (IPTG).
   5571..5592    +  protein_bind   CAP binding site: CAP binding activates transcription in the presence of cAMP. E. coli catabolite activator protein
   5607..5637    +  promoter       lac promoter: promoter for the E. coli lac operon
   5645..5661    +  protein_bind   lac operator: The lac repressor binds to the lac operator to inhibit transcription in E. coli. This inhibition can be relieved by adding lactose or isopropyl-β-D-thiogalactopyranoside (IPTG). lac repressor encoded by lacI
   5681..5854    +  CDS            lacZα: LacZα fragment of β-galactosidase; lacZ fragment
   6118..107     -  CDS            yciV (fragment) (across the origin): RNAAM_ECOLI - Also known as trpH From Escherichia coli (strain K12).
>Addgene plasmid #128739 | pGST-TEV-yVms1(1-417,delta(38-69)) | addgene full sequence | sequence record 263349 | Addgene NGS Result
AGCTTATCGACTGCACGGTGCACCAATGCTTCTGGCGTCAGGCAGCCATCGGAAGCTGTGGTATGGCTGT
GCAGGTCGTAAATCACTGCATAATTCGTGTCGCTCAAGGCGCACTCCCGTTCTGGATAATGTTTTTTGCG
CCGACATCATAACGGTTCTGGCAAATATTCTGAAATGAGCTGTTGACAATTAATCATCGGCTCGTATAAT
GTGTGGAATTGTGAGCGGATAACAATTTCACACAGGAAACAGTATTCATGTCCCCTATACTAGGTTATTG
GAAAATTAAGGGCCTTGTGCAACCCACTCGACTTCTTTTGGAATATCTTGAAGAAAAATATGAAGAGCAT
TTGTATGAGCGCGATGAAGGTGATAAATGGCGAAACAAAAAGTTTGAATTGGGTTTGGAGTTTCCCAATC
TTCCTTATTATATTGATGGTGATGTTAAATTAACACAGTCTATGGCCATCATACGTTATATAGCTGACAA
GCACAACATGTTGGGTGGTTGTCCAAAAGAGCGTGCAGAGATTTCAATGCTTGAAGGAGCGGTTTTGGAT
ATTAGATACGGTGTTTCGAGAATTGCATATAGTAAAGACTTTGAAACTCTCAAAGTTGATTTTCTTAGCA
AGCTACCTGAAATGCTGAAAATGTTCGAAGATCGTTTATGTCATAAAACATATTTAAATGGTGATCATGT
AACCCATCCTGACTTCATGTTGTATGACGCTCTTGATGTTGTTTTATACATGGACCCAATGTGCCTGGAT
GCGTTCCCAAAATTAGTTTGTTTTAAAAAACGTATTGAAGCTATCCCACAAATTGATAAGTACTTGAAAT
CCAGCAAGTATATAGCATGGCCTTTGCAGGGCTGGCAAGCCACGTTTGGTGGTGGCGACCATCCTCCAAA
AATCGATACGACCGAAAACCTGTATTTTCAGGGCGCCATGGGGATGAATTCACAAAAGGCGAGTAAAATG
ACTGGCTCACTAAAAAAGAATGATCTTTATATTTTTGATTTGTCTGAGCAACTTCTGAATTCATTGAAAT
TGATGAGCTTTGACAATGTTATGCGTTGTAGTGTTTGTCAAATGAGCTTTGATTCCAGAAATGAACAAAA
GGCCCACTACCAGACTGATTATCATTTGATGAATGTTAAGCGTAACCTTAGGGGGCTGGATATCCTATCC
GTTGAGGAATTCGATGCGCTGATTTCTAAGGAGCATGGTATCAAGTCTGAAGACGAAAATTCTGGCGGCG
AGCAAACTTCAAGCGATCACGAAGAAAGTGAGGAAGTCAGCGATCGGGACCCGGACCTACAAACTAATAA
TTATATGGAAACTATAATCGAAAATGATTTGCAGAAATTAGGGTTCCAAAAAGACGAGTCGGATGCTATT
AGCCATATTAATACCCAATCGCCCTACATTTATTTCAAATCGAAGTATCTTCAAAAGAATGAGGTCTTGG
CGATTTATAAGTCTCTATTTAATAAAAGGAGTCTTTCCAACCCCAATGAAGCTTTGACTTTTTGGAATTC
GCAAGAGAACCCAATGGCCATTTCAGCTCTGTTTATGGTGGGAGGTGGACATTTTGCGGGAGCAATTGTT
TCTCATCAAAGACTCAATGTCAAGGGGAACGCGCACAAGAAGGACGAAACCTTAATTGAGCAAGCGGTCA
ATTTCTTAGAGCACAAGACGTTTCACAGGTATACTACCAGAAGGAAGCAAGGTGGTTCTCAGTCAGCAAT
GGACAATGCAAAGGGAAAAGCTAACTCTGCCGGTTCAGCACTTCGTAGGTACAATGAAAGCGCTTTAAAA
ACAGATATACAGGGTGTGTTGAAGGACTGGGAACCTTATCTGTCAAAGTGTGATAATATTTTTATTCGAG
CTCGCAATGTCAGTGATAAAAAAATTTTTACTGATAATACCGTTCTGAACAAGGGTGATGAAAGGATAAA
GAGCTTCCCTTTTACCACGAACAGGCCCACTGTATTAGAATTGAAGAAGGCATGGTGCGAACTTTCCTAC
CTGAAAATATTACCTAAGCCTGAACCATTGGCAGTGAAAGAAACAGTACAAAAGTTAGAAGTGTCGAACA
AAAAGGACTAACTCGAGCGGCCGCATCGTGACTGACTGACGATCTGCCTCGCGCGTTTCGGTGATGACGG
TGAAAACCTCTGACACATGCAGCTCCCGGAGACGGTCACAGCTTGTCTGTAAGCGGATGCCGGGAGCAGA
CAAGCCCGTCAGGGCGCGTCAGCGGGTGTTGGCGGGTGTCGGGGCGCAGCCATGACCCAGTCACGTAGCG
ATAGCGGAGTGTATAATTCTTGAAGACGAAAGGGCCTCGTGATACGCCTATTTTTATAGGTTAATGTCAT
GATAATAATGGTTTCTTAGACGTCAGGTGGCACTTTTCGGGGAAATGTGCGCGGAACCCCTATTTGTTTA
TTTTTCTAAATACATTCAAATATGTATCCGCTCATGAGACAATAACCCTGATAAATGCTTCAATAATATT
GAAAAAGGAAGAGTATGAGTATTCAACATTTCCGTGTCGCCCTTATTCCCTTTTTTGCGGCATTTTGCCT
TCCTGTTTTTGCTCACCCAGAAACGCTGGTGAAAGTAAAAGATGCTGAAGATCAGTTGGGTGCACGAGTG
GGTTACATCGAACTGGATCTCAACAGCGGTAAGATCCTTGAGAGTTTTCGCCCCGAAGAACGTTTTCCAA
TGATGAGCACTTTTAAAGTTCTGCTATGTGGCGCGGTATTATCCCGTGTTGACGCCGGGCAAGAGCAACT
CGGTCGCCGCATACACTATTCTCAGAATGACTTGGTTGAGTACTCACCAGTCACAGAAAAGCATCTTACG
GATGGCATGACAGTAAGAGAATTATGCAGTGCTGCCATAACCATGAGTGATAACACTGCGGCCAACTTAC
TTCTGACAACGATCGGAGGACCGAAGGAGCTAACCGCTTTTTTGCACAACATGGGGGATCATGTAACTCG
CCTTGATCGTTGGGAACCGGAGCTGAATGAAGCCATACCAAACGACGAGCGTGACACCACGATGCCTGCA
GCAATGGCAACAACGTTGCGCAAACTATTAACTGGCGAACTACTTACTCTAGCTTCCCGGCAACAATTAA
TAGACTGGATGGAGGCGGATAAAGTTGCAGGACCACTTCTGCGCTCGGCCCTTCCGGCTGGCTGGTTTAT
TGCTGATAAATCTGGAGCCGGTGAGCGTGGGTCTCGCGGTATCATTGCAGCACTGGGGCCAGATGGTAAG
CCCTCCCGTATCGTAGTTATCTACACGACGGGGAGTCAGGCAACTATGGATGAACGAAATAGACAGATCG
CTGAGATAGGTGCCTCACTGATTAAGCATTGGTAACTGTCAGACCAAGTTTACTCATATATACTTTAGAT
TGATTTAAAACTTCATTTTTAATTTAAAAGGATCTAGGTGAAGATCCTTTTTGATAATCTCATGACCAAA
ATCCCTTAACGTGAGTTTTCGTTCCACTGAGCGTCAGACCCCGTAGAAAAGATCAAAGGATCTTCTTGAG
ATCCTTTTTTTCTGCGCGTAATCTGCTGCTTGCAAACAAAAAAACCACCGCTACCAGCGGTGGTTTGTTT
GCCGGATCAAGAGCTACCAACTCTTTTTCCGAAGGTAACTGGCTTCAGCAGAGCGCAGATACCAAATACT
GTCCTTCTAGTGTAGCCGTAGTTAGGCCACCACTTCAAGAACTCTGTAGCACCGCCTACATACCTCGCTC
TGCTAATCCTGTTACCAGTGGCTGCTGCCAGTGGCGATAAGTCGTGTCTTACCGGGTTGGACTCAAGACG
ATAGTTACCGGATAAGGCGCAGCGGTCGGGCTGAACGGGGGGTTCGTGCACACAGCCCAGCTTGGAGCGA
ACGACCTACACCGAACTGAGATACCTACAGCGTGAGCTATGAGAAAGCGCCACGCTTCCCGAAGGGAGAA
AGGCGGACAGGTATCCGGTAAGCGGCAGGGTCGGAACAGGAGAGCGCACGAGGGAGCTTCCAGGGGGAAA
CGCCTGGTATCTTTATAGTCCTGTCGGGTTTCGCCACCTCTGACTTGAGCGTCGATTTTTGTGATGCTCG
TCAGGGGGGCGGAGCCTATGGAAAAACGCCAGCAACGCGGCCTTTTTACGGTTCCTGGCCTTTTGCTGGC
CTTTTGCTCACATGTTCTTTCCTGCGTTATCCCCTGATTCTGTGGATAACCGTATTACCGCCTTTGAGTG
AGCTGATACCGCTCGCCGCAGCCGAACGACCGAGCGCAGCGAGTCAGTGAGCGAGGAAGCGGAAGAGCGC
CTGATGCGGTATTTTCTCCTTACGCATCTGTGCGGTATTTCACACCGCATAAATTCCGACACCATCGAAT
GGCGCAAAACCTTTCGCGGTATGGCATGATAGCGCCCGGAAGAGAGTCAATTCAGGGTGGTGAATGTGAA
ACCAGTAACGTTATACGATGTCGCAGAGTATGCCGGTGTCTCTTATCAGACCGTTTCCCGCGTGGTGAAC
CAGGCCAGCCACGTTTCTGCGAAAACGCGGGAAAAAGTGGAAGCGGCGATGGCGGAGCTGAATTACATTC
CCAACCGCGTGGCACAACAACTGGCGGGCAAACAGTCGTTGCTGATTGGCGTTGCCACCTCCAGTCTGGC
CCTGCACGCGCCGTCGCAAATTGTCGCGGCGATTAAATCTCGCGCCGATCAACTGGGTGCCAGCGTGGTG
GTGTCGATGGTAGAACGAAGCGGCGTCGAAGCCTGTAAAGCGGCGGTGCACAATCTTCTCGCGCAACGCG
TCAGTGGGCTGATCATTAACTATCCGCTGGATGACCAGGATGCCATTGCTGTGGAAGCTGCCTGCACTAA
TGTTCCGGCGTTATTTCTTGATGTCTCTGACCAGACACCCATCAACAGTATTATTTTCTCCCATGAAGAC
GGTACGCGACTGGGCGTGGAGCATCTGGTCGCATTGGGTCACCAGCAAATCGCGCTGTTAGCGGGCCCAT
TAAGTTCTGTCTCGGCGCGTCTGCGTCTGGCTGGCTGGCATAAATATCTCACTCGCAATCAAATTCAGCC
GATAGCGGAACGGGAAGGCGACTGGAGTGCCATGTCCGGTTTTCAACAAACCATGCAAATGCTGAATGAG
GGCATCGTTCCCACTGCGATGCTGGTTGCCAACGATCAGATGGCGCTGGGCGCAATGCGCGCCATTACCG
AGTCCGGGCTGCGCGTTGGTGCGGATATCTCGGTAGTGGGATACGACGATACCGAAGACAGCTCATGTTA
TATCCCGCCGTTAACCACCATCAAACAGGATTTTCGCCTGCTGGGGCAAACCAGCGTGGACCGCTTGCTG
CAACTCTCTCAGGGCCAGGCGGTGAAGGGCAATCAGCTGTTGCCCGTCTCACTGGTGAAAAGAAAAACCA
CCCTGGCGCCCAATACGCAAACCGCCTCTCCCCGCGCGTTGGCCGATTCATTAATGCAGCTGGCACGACA
GGTTTCCCGACTGGAAAGCGGGCAGTGAGCGCAACGCAATTAATGTAAGTTAGCTCACTCATTAGGCACC
CCAGGCTTTACACTTTATGCTTCCGGCTCGTATGTTGTGTGGAATTGTGAGCGGATAACAATTTCACACA
GGAAACAGCTATGACCATGATTACGGATTCACTGGCCGTCGTTTTACAACGTCGTGACTGGGAAAACCCT
GGCGTTACCCAACTTAATCGCCTTGCAGCACATCCCCCTTTCGCCAGCTGGCGTAATAGCGAAGAGGCCC
GCACCGATCGCCCTTCCCAACAGTTGCGCAGCCTGAATGGCGAATGGCGCTTTGCCTGGTTTCCGGCACC
AGAAGCGGTGCCGGAAAGCTGGCTGGAGTGCGATCTTCCTGAGGCCGATACTGTCGTCGTCCCCTCAAAC
TGGCAGATGCACGGTTACGATGCGCCCATCTACACCAACGTGACCTATCCCATTACGGTCAATCCGCCGT
TTGTTCCCACGGAGAATCCGACGGGTTGTTACTCGCTCACATTTAATGTTGATGAAAGCTGGCTACAGGA
AGGCCAGACGCGAATTATTTTTGATGGCGTTGGAATT
